>Addgene plasmid #80931 | pAAV-SMVP-Cas9C | depositor full sequence | sequence record 152875 | pAAV-SMVP-Cas9C sequence 6630 bps
ACGCTTCCCGAAGGGAGAAAGGCGGACAGGTATCCGGTAAGCGGCAGGGTCGGAACAGGAGAGCGCACGA
GGGAGCTTCCAGGGGGAAACGCCTGGTATCTTTATAGTCCTGTCGGGTTTCGCCACCTCTGACTTGAGCG
TCGATTTTTGTGATGCTCGTCAGGGGGGCGGAGCCTATGGAAAAACGCCAGCAACGCGGCCTTTTTACGG
TTCCTGGCCTTTTGCTGCGGTTTTGCTCACATGTTCTTTCCTGCGTTATCCCCTGATTCTGTGGATAACC
GTATTACCGCCTTTGAGTGAGCTGATACCGCTCGCCGCAGCCGAACGACCGAGCGCAGCGAGTCAGTGAG
CGAGGAAGCGGAAGAGCGCCCAATACGCAAACCGCCTCTCCCCGCGCGTTGGCCGATTCATTAATGCAGC
TGGCACGACAGGTTTCCCGACTGGAAAGCGGGCAGTGAGCGCAACGCAATTAATGTGAGTTAGCTCACTC
ATTAGGCACCCCAGGCTTTACACTTTATGCTTCCGGCTCGTATGTTGTGTGGAATTGTGAGCGGATAACA
ATTTCACACAGGAAACAGCTATGACCATGATTACGCCAGATTTAATTAAGGCTGCGCGCTCGCTCGCTCA
CTGAGGCCGCCCGGGCAAAGCCCGGGCGTCGGGCGACCTTTGGTCGCCCGGCCTCAGTGAGCGAGCGAGC
GCGCAGAGAGGGAGTGGCCAACTCCATCACTAGGGGTTCCTTGTAGTTAATGATTAACCCGCCATGCTAC
TTATCTACCTGCGGCCGCCATTATGGAATGTGTGTCAGTTAGGGTGTGGAAAGTCCCCAGGCTCCCCAGC
AGGCAGAAGTATGCAAAGCATGCATCTCAATTAGTCAGCAACCAGTCCCGGTCTCCTCCCATGCATGTCA
ATATTGGCCATTAGCCATATTATTCATTGGTTATATAGCATAAATCAATATTGGCTATTGGCCATTGCAT
ACGTTGTATCTATATCATAATATGTACATTTATATTGGCTCATGTCCAATATGACCGCCATGTTGGCATT
GATTATTGACTAGTTATTAATAGTAATCAATTACGGGGTCATTAGTTCATAGCCCATATATGGAGTTCCG
CGTTACATAACTTACGGTAAATGGCCCGCCTGGCTGACCGCCCAACGACCCCCGCCCATTGACGTCAATA
ATGACGTATGTTCCCATAGTAACGCCAATAGGGACTTTCCATTGACGTCAATGGGTGGAGTATTTACGGT
AAACTGCCCACTTGGCAGTACATCAAGTGTATCATATGCCAAGTCCGCCCCCTATTGACGTCAATGACGG
TAAATGGCCCGCCTGGCATTATGCCCAGTACATGACCTTACGGGACTTTCCTACTTGGCAGTACATCTAC
GTATTAGTCATCGCTATTACCATGGTGATGCGGTTTTGGCAGTACACCAATGGGCGTGGATAGCGGTTTG
ACTCACGGGGATTTCCAAGTCTCCACCCCATTGACGTCAATGGGAGTTTGTTTTGGCACCAAAATCAACG
GGACTTTCCAAAATGTCGTAATAACCCCGCCCCGTTGACGCAAATGGGCGGTAGGCGTGTACGGTGGGAG
GTCTATATAAGCAGAGGTCGTTTAGTGAACCGTCAGATCACTAGTAGCTTTATTGCGGTAGTTTATCACA
GTTAAATTGCTAACGCAGTCAGTGCTCGACTGATCACAGGTAAGTATCAAGGTTACAAGACAGGTTTAAG
GAGGCCAATAGAAACTGGGCTTGTCGAGACAGAGAAGATTCTTGCGTTTCTGATAGGCACCTATTGGTCT
TACTGACATCCACTTTGCCTTTCTCTCCACAGGGGTACCGAAGCCGCTAGCGCTACCGGTCGCCACCATG
GCGGCGGCGTGCCCGGAACTGCGTCAGCTGGCGCAGAGCGATGTGTATTGGGATCCGATTGTGAGCATTG
AACCGGATGGCGTGGAAGAAGTGTTTGATCTGACCGTGCCGGGCCCGCATAACTTTGTGGCGAACGATAT
TATTGCGCATAACTCTGGCCAGGGGGACAGTCTTCACGAGCACATCGCTAATCTTGCAGGTAGCCCAGCT
ATCAAAAAGGGAATACTGCAGACCGTTAAGGTCGTGGATGAACTCGTCAAAGTAATGGGAAGGCATAAGC
CCGAGAATATCGTTATCGAGATGGCCCGAGAGAACCAAACTACCCAGAAGGGACAGAAGAACAGTAGGGA
AAGGATGAAGAGGATTGAAGAGGGTATAAAAGAACTGGGGTCCCAAATCCTTAAGGAACACCCAGTTGAA
AACACCCAGCTTCAGAATGAGAAGCTCTACCTGTACTACCTGCAGAACGGCAGGGACATGTACGTGGATC
AGGAACTGGACATCAATCGGCTCTCCGACTACGACGTGGATCATATCGTGCCCCAGTCTTTTCTCAAAGA
TGATTCTATTGATAATAAAGTGTTGACAAGATCCGATAAAAATAGAGGGAAGAGTGATAACGTCCCCTCA
GAAGAAGTTGTCAAGAAAATGAAAAATTATTGGCGGCAGCTGCTGAACGCCAAACTGATCACACAACGGA
AGTTCGATAATCTGACTAAGGCTGAACGAGGTGGCCTGTCTGAGTTGGATAAAGCCGGCTTCATCAAAAG
GCAGCTTGTTGAGACACGCCAGATCACCAAGCACGTGGCCCAAATTCTCGATTCACGCATGAACACCAAG
TACGATGAAAATGACAAACTGATTCGAGAGGTGAAAGTTATTACTCTGAAGTCTAAGCTGGTCTCAGATT
TCAGAAAGGACTTTCAGTTTTATAAGGTGAGAGAGATCAACAATTACCACCATGCGCATGATGCCTACCT
GAATGCAGTGGTAGGCACTGCACTTATCAAAAAATATCCCAAGCTTGAATCTGAATTTGTTTACGGAGAC
TATAAAGTGTACGATGTTAGGAAAATGATCGCAAAGTCTGAGCAGGAAATAGGCAAGGCCACCGCTAAGT
ACTTCTTTTACAGCAATATTATGAATTTTTTCAAGACCGAGATTACACTGGCCAATGGAGAGATTCGGAA
GCGACCACTTATCGAAACAAACGGAGAAACAGGAGAAATCGTGTGGGACAAGGGTAGGGATTTCGCGACA
GTCCGGAAGGTCCTGTCCATGCCGCAGGTGAACATCGTTAAAAAGACCGAAGTACAGACCGGAGGCTTCT
CCAAGGAAAGTATCCTCCCGAAAAGGAACAGCGACAAGCTGATCGCACGCAAAAAAGATTGGGACCCCAA
GAAATACGGCGGATTCGATTCTCCTACAGTCGCTTACAGTGTACTGGTTGTGGCCAAAGTGGAGAAAGGG
AAGTCTAAAAAACTCAAAAGCGTCAAGGAACTGCTGGGCATCACAATCATGGAGCGATCAAGCTTCGAAA
AAAACCCCATCGACTTTCTCGAGGCGAAAGGATATAAAGAGGTCAAAAAAGACCTCATCATTAAGCTTCC
CAAGTACTCTCTCTTTGAGCTTGAAAACGGCCGGAAACGAATGCTCGCTAGTGCGGGCGAGCTGCAGAAA
GGTAACGAGCTGGCACTGCCCTCTAAATACGTTAATTTCTTGTATCTGGCCAGCCACTATGAAAAGCTCA
AAGGGTCTCCCGAAGATAATGAGCAGAAGCAGCTGTTCGTGGAACAACACAAACACTACCTTGATGAGAT
CATCGAGCAAATAAGCGAATTCTCCAAAAGAGTGATCCTCGCCGACGCTAACCTCGATAAGGTGCTTTCT
GCTTACAATAAGCACAGGGATAAGCCCATCAGGGAGCAGGCAGAAAACATTATCCACTTGTTTACTCTGA
CCAACTTGGGCGCGCCTGCAGCCTTCAAGTACTTCGACACCACCATAGACAGAAAGCGGTACACCTCTAC
AAAGGAGGTCCTGGACGCCACACTGATTCATCAGTCAATTACGGGGCTCTATGAAACAAGAATCGACCTC
TCTCAGCTCGGTGGAGACAGCAGGGCTGACCCCAAGAAGAAGAGGAAGGTGTCTCGAGCTCGATGAGTTT
GGACAAACCACAACTAGAATGCAGTGAAAAAAATGCTTTATTTGTGAAATTTGTGATGCTATTGCTTTAT
TTGTAACCATTATAAGCTGCAATAAACAAGTTAACAACAACAATTGCATTCATTTTATGTTTCAGGTTCA
GGGGGAGGTGTGGGAGGTTTTTTAAAGCAAGTAAAACCTCTACAAATGTGGTAGCGGCCGCAGGTAGATA
AGTAGCATGGCGGGTTAATCATTAACTACAAGGAACCCCTAGTGATGGAGTTGGCCACTCCCTCTCTGCG
CGCTCGCTCGCTCACTGAGGCCGGGCGACCAAAGGTCGCCCGACGCCCGGGCTTTGCCCGGGCGGCCTCA
GTGAGCGAGCGAGCGCGCAGCCTTAATTAACCTAATTCACTGGCCGTCGTTTTACAACGTCGTGACTGGG
AAAACCCTGGCGTTACCCAACTTAATCGCCTTGCAGCACATCCCCCTTTCGCCAGCTGGCGTAATAGCGA
AGAGGCCCGCACCGATCGCCCTTCCCAACAGTTGCGCAGCCTGAATGGCGAATGGG
[124 nt withheld, positions 4607-4730]
C
[91 nt withheld, positions 4732-4822]
A
[49 nt withheld, positions 4824-4872]
CCTTTGACGTTGGAGTCCACGTTCTTT
[37 nt withheld, positions 4900-4936]
ACCCTATCTCGGTCTATTCTTTTGATTTATAAGGGATTTTGCCGATTTCGGCCTATTGGTTAAAAAATGA
GCTGATTTAACAAAAATTTAACGCGAATTTTAACAAAATATTAACGTTTATAATTTCAGGTGGCATCTTT
CGGGGAAATGTGCGCGGAACCCCTATTTGTTTATTTTTCTAAATACATTCAAATATGTATCCGCTCATGA
GACAATAACCCTGATAAATGCTTCAATAATATTGAAAAAGGAAGAGTATGAGTATTCAACATTTCCGTGT
CGCCCTTATTCCCTTTTTTGCGGCATTTTGCCTTCCTGTTTTTGCTCACCCAGAAACGCTGGTGAAAGTA
AAAGATGCTGAAGATCAGTTGGGTGCACGAGTGGGTTACATCGAACTGGATCTCAATAGTGGTAAGATCC
TTGAGAGTTTTCGCCCCGAAGAACGTTTTCCAATGATGAGCACTTTTAAAGTTCTGCTATGTGGCGCGGT
ATTATCCCGTATTGACGCCGGGCAAGAGCAACTCGGTCGCCGCATACACTATTCTCAGAATGACTTGGTT
GAGTACTCACCAGTCACAGAAAAGCATCTTACGGATGGCATGACAGTAAGAGAATTATGCAGTGCTGCCA
TAACCATGAGTGATAACACTGCGGCCAACTTACTTCTGACAACGATCGGAGGACCGAAGGAGCTAACCGC
TTTTTTGCACAACATGGGGGATCATGTAACTCGCCTTGATCGTTGGGAACCGGAGCTGAATGAAGCCATA
CCAAACGACGAGCGTGACACCACGATGCCTGTAGTAATGGTAACAACGTTGCGCAAACTATTAACTGGCG
AACTACTTACTCTAGCTTCCCGGCAACAATTAATAGACTGGATGGAGGCGGATAAAGTTGCAGGACCACT
TCTGCGCTCGGCCCTTCCGGCTGGCTGGTTTATTGCTGATAAATCTGGAGCCGGTGAGCGTGGGTCTCGC
GGTATCATTGCAGCACTGGGGCCAGATGGTAAGCCCTCCCGTATCGTAGTTATCTACACGACGGGGAGTC
AGGCAACTATGGATGAACGAAATAGACAGATCGCTGAGATAGGTGCCTCACTGATTAAGCATTGGTAACT
GTCAGACCAAGTTTACTCATATATACTTTAGATTGATTTAAAACTTCATTTTTAATTTAAAAGGATCTAG
GTGAAGATCCTTTTTGATAATCTCATGACCAAAATCCCTTAACGTGAGTTTTCGTTCCACTGAGCGTCAG
ACCCCGTAGAAAAGATCAAAGGATCTTCTTGAGATCCTTTTTTTCTGCGCGTAATCTGCTGCTTGCAAAC
AAAAAAACCACCGCTACCAGCGGTGGTTTGTTTGCCGGATCAAGAGCTACCAACTCTTTTTCCGAAGGTA
ACTGGCTTCAGCAGAGCGCAGATACCAAATACTGTCCTTCTAGTGTAGCCGTAGTTAGGCCACCACTTCA
AGAACTCTGTAGCACCGCCTACATACCTCGCTCTGCTAATCCTGTTACCAGTGGCTGCTGCCAGTGGCGA
TAAGTCGTGTCTTACCGGGTTGGACTCAAGACGATAGTTACCGGATAAGGCGCAGCGGTCGGGCTGAACG
GGGGGTTCGTGCACACAGCCCAGCTTGGAGCGAACGACCTACACCGAACTGAGATACCTACAGCGTGAGC
TATGAGAAAGCGCC
Features (pLannotate 1.2.2; 19 found; start..end, strand, type, name):
    366..458     +  CDS            lacI (fragment): lac repressor; lacI; The lac repressor binds to the lac operator to inhibit transcription in E. coli. This inhibition can be relieved by adding lactose or isopropyl-β-D-thiogalactopyranoside (IPTG).
    471..492     +  protein_bind   CAP binding site: CAP binding activates transcription in the presence of cAMP. E. coli catabolite activator protein
    507..537     +  promoter       lac promoter: promoter for the E. coli lac operon
    545..561     +  protein_bind   lac operator: The lac repressor binds to the lac operator to inhibit transcription in E. coli. This inhibition can be relieved by adding lactose or isopropyl-β-D-thiogalactopyranoside (IPTG). lac repressor encoded by lacI
    611..741     -  repeat_region  AAV2 ITR (fragment): inverted terminal repeat of adeno-associated virus serotype 2 inverted
    794..885     +  promoter       SV40 promoter (fragment): SV40 enhancer and early promoter
   1047..1424    +  enhancer       CMV enhancer: human cytomegalovirus immediate early enhancer
   1426..1625    +  promoter       CMV promoter: human cytomegalovirus (CMV) immediate early promoter
   1720..1852    +  intron         chimeric intron: chimera between introns from human β-globin and immunoglobulin heavy chain genes
   1870..2061    +  CDS            dnaB (fragment): DNAB_SYNY3 - Experimental evidence at protein level: Swiss-Prot protein existence level 1. Participates in initiation and elongation during chromosome replication; it exhibits DNA-dependent ATPase activity. From Synechocystis sp. (strain PCC 6803 / Kazusa).
   2044..4008    +  CDS            Cas9 (fragment): Cas9 (Csn1) endonuclease from the Streptococcus pyogenes Type II CRISPR/Cas system generates RNA-guided double strand breaks in DNA
   4081..4162    -  polyA_signal   SV40 poly(A) signal: SV40 polyadenylation signal
   4185..4253    -  CDS            large T antigen (fragment): large T antigen from SV40 (simian virus 40)
   4301..4431    +  repeat_region  AAV2 ITR (fragment): inverted terminal repeat of adeno-associated virus serotype 2 inverted
   4445..4602    +  CDS            lacZα (fragment): LacZα fragment of β-galactosidase; lacZ fragment
   4607..5035    +  rep_origin     f1 ori (sequence partly withheld): f1 bacteriophage origin of replication; arrow indicates direction of (+) strand synthesis
   5089..5193    +  promoter       AmpR promoter: bla
   5194..6054    +  CDS            AmpR: β-lactamase; bla; confers resistance to ampicillin, carbenicillin, and related antibiotics
   6225..183     +  rep_origin     ori (across the origin): high-copy-number ColE1/pMB1/pBR322/pUC origin of replication
