[The description below was written by a language model from this plasmid's Addgene catalogue record and pLannotate feature annotations shown in this document.]
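Description:
pAAV-SMVP-Cas9C is a 6,630 bp AAV transfer plasmid built on the pZac2.1 backbone, designed to express "Cas9C", a synthetic C-terminal portion of Streptococcus pyogenes Cas9, in mammalian cells. It is propagated in E. coli through a high-copy ColE1/pUC-type origin and selected with ampicillin via the AmpR (β-lactamase) gene. The backbone also carries an f1 phage origin and remnants of a lac cloning region (lacI and lacZα fragments, CAP site, lac promoter and operator), which play no part in mammalian expression. The recorded growth strain is a recombination-deficient stable strain, the usual choice for maintaining repeat-rich ITR-containing plasmids.

The expression cassette lies between two AAV2 inverted terminal repeats, the cis elements needed for replication and packaging of the intervening DNA into recombinant AAV particles. Within them, the annotation shows a fragment of the SV40 enhancer/early promoter followed by the CMV immediate-early enhancer and promoter, which presumably together form the hybrid "SMVP" promoter of the name, although the record does not define that term. A chimeric β-globin/immunoglobulin intron follows to boost expression. The coding region begins with a fragment matching Synechocystis DnaB, a protein known to harbour an intein, running directly into a roughly 2 kb Cas9 fragment, and ends at an SV40 polyadenylation signal. This layout is consistent with a split-intein, split-Cas9 design, in which a partner vector would supply the N-terminal half so that full-length Cas9 is reconstituted by protein trans-splicing, circumventing AAV's limited packaging capacity. However, the record does not describe the partner construct or the split point. No guide RNA cassette is annotated. The plasmid is suited to AAV-delivered CRISPR-Cas9 applications in mammalian cells.
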