Addgene plasmid #80931: pAAV-SMVP-Cas9C
Purpose: Expresses Cas9C in mammalian cells.
Depositing lab: George Church. Depositing organization: Harvard University. Publication: A multifunctional AAV-CRISPR-Cas9 and its host response. Chew WL, Tabebordbar M, Cheng JK, Mali P, Wu EY, Ng AH, Zhu K, Wagers AJ, Church GM. Nat Methods. 2016 Sep 5. doi: 10.1038/nmeth.3993. PubMed 27595405.
Backbone
  Vector backbone: pZac2.1
  Backbone manufacturer: University of Pennsylvannia
  Backbone size w/o insert (bp): 3000
  Total vector size (bp): 6630
  Vector type: Mammalian Expression, AAV, CRISPR, Synthetic Biology
Growth in bacteria
  Bacterial resistance: Ampicillin, 100 μg/mL
  Growth temperature: 37°C
  Growth strain: NEB Stable
  Copy number: Unknown
Gene/Insert
  Gene/Insert name: Cas9C
  Species: Synthetic
Terms and licenses: Academic/Nonprofit Terms; Industry Terms: Not Available to Industry
How to cite: pAAV-SMVP-Cas9C was a gift from George Church (Addgene plasmid # 80931 ; http://n2t.net/addgene:80931 ; RRID:Addgene_80931)
