>Addgene plasmid #80931 | pAAV-SMVP-Cas9C | addgene partial sequence | sequence record 158449 | chim-int-F 5'-TCTTACTGACATCCACTTTGCC-3'
GAAGCCGCTAGCGCTACCGGTCGCCACCATGGCGGCGGCGTGCCCGGAACTGCGTCAGCTGGCGCAGAGC
GATGTGTATTGGGATCCGATTGTGAGCATTGAACCGGATGGCGTGGAAGAAGTGTTTGATCTGACCGTGC
CGGGCCCGCATAACTTTGTGGCGAACGATATTATTGCGCATAACTCTGGCCAGGGGGACAGTCTTCACGA
GCACATCGCTAATCTTGCAGGTAGCCCAGCTATCAAAAAGGGAATACTGCAGACCGTTAAGGTCGTGGAT
GAACTCGTCAAAGTAATGGGAAGGCATAAGCCCGAGAATATCGTTATCGAGATGGCCCGAGAGAACCAAA
CTACCCAGAAGGGACAGAAGAACAGTAGGGAAAGGATGAAGAGGATTGAAGAGGGTATAAAAGAACTGGG
GTCCCAAATCCTTAAGGAACACCCAGTTGAAAACACCCAGCTTCAGAATGAGAAGCTCTACCTGTACTAC
CTGCAGAACGGCAGGGACATGTACGTGGATCAGGAACTGGACATCAATCGGCTCTCCGACTACGACGTGG
ATCATATCGTGCCCCAGTCTTTTCTCAAAGATGATTCTATTGATAATAAAGTGTTGACAAGATCCGATAA
AAATAGAGGGAAGAGTGATAACGTCCCCTCAGAAGAAGTTGTCAAGAAAATGAAAAATTATTGGCGGCAG
CTGCTGAACGCCAAACTGATCACACAACGGAAGTTCGATAATCTGACTAAGGCTGAACGAGGTGGCCTGT
CTGAGTTGGATAAAGCCGGCTTCATCAAAAGGCAGCTTGTTGAGACACGCCAGATCACCAAGCACGTGGC
C
