>Addgene plasmid #80931 | pAAV-SMVP-Cas9C | addgene partial sequence | sequence record 158450 | EBV-rev 5'-GTGGTTTGTCCAAACTCATC-3'
TCTTGGGGTCAGCCCTGCTGTCTCCACCGAGCTGAGAGAGGTCGATTCTTGTTTCATAGAGCCCCGTAAT
TGACTGATGAATCAGTGTGGCGTCCAGGACCTCCTTTGTAGAGGTGTACCGCTTTCTGTCTATGGTGGTG
TCGAAGTACTTGAAGGCTGCAGGCGCGCCCAAGTTGGTCAGAGTAAACAAGTGGATAATGTTTTCTGCCT
GCTCCCTGATGGGCTTATCCCTGTGCTTATTGTAAGCAGAAAGCACCTTATCGAGGTTAGCGTCGGCGAG
GATCACTCTTTTGGAGAATTCGCTTATTTGCTCGATGATCTCATCAAGGTAGTGTTTGTGTTGTTCCACG
AACAGCTGCTTCTGCTCATTATCTTCGGGAGACCCTTTGAGCTTTTCATAGTGGCTGGCCAGATACAAGA
AATTAACGTATTTAGAGGGCAGTGCCAGCTCGTTACCTTTCTGCAGCTCGCCCGCACTAGCGAGCATTCG
TTTCCGGCCGTTTTCAAGCTCAAAGAGAGAGTACTTGGGAAGCTTAATGATGAGGTCTTTTTTGACCTCT
TTATATCCTTTCGCCTCGAGAAAGTCGATGGGGTTTTTTTCGAAGCTTGATCGCTCCATGATTGTGATGC
CCAGCAGTTCCTTGACGCTTTTGAGTTTTTTAGACTTCCCTTTCTCCACTTTGGCCACAACCAGTACACT
GTAAGCGACTGTAGGAGAATC
